>Addgene plasmid #243057 | AiP1543 - pAAV-AiE2210m-minBG-SYFP2-WPRE3-BGHpA | addgene full sequence | sequence record 492134 | Addgene NGS Result
AGCAGATTGTACTGAGAGTGCACCATAAAATTGTAAACGTTAATATTTTGTTAAAATTCGCGTTAAATTT
TTGTTAAATCAGCTCATTTTTTAACCAATAGACCGAAATCGGCAAAATCCCTTATAAATCAAAAGAATAG
CCCGAGATAGAGT
[37 nt withheld, positions 154-190]
AAAGAACGTGGACTCCAACGTCAAAGG
[141 nt withheld, positions 218-358]
G
[46 nt withheld, positions 360-405]
A
[95 nt withheld, positions 407-501]
TATGCGGTGTGAAATACCGCACAGATGCGTAAGGAGAAAATACCGCATCAGGCGCCCCTGCAGGCAGCTG
CGCGCTCGCTCGCTCACTGAGGCCGCCCGGGCAAAGCCCGGGCGTCGGGCGACCTTTGGTCGCCCGGCCT
CAGTGAGCGAGCGAGCGCGCAGAGAGGGAGTGGCCAACTCCATCACTAGGGGTTCCTGCGGCCGCTCGGT
CCGCACGTGAGATCTCATGCCTGCTATTGTCTTCCCAATCCTCCCCCTTGCTGTCCTGCCCCACCCCACC
CCCCAGAATAGAATGACACCTACTCAGACAATGCGATGCAATTTCCTCATTTTATTAGGAAAGGACAGTG
GGAGTGGCACCTTCCAGGGTCAAGGAAGGCACGGGGGAGGGGCAAACAACAGATGGCTGGCAACTAGAAG
GCACAGTCGAAGATCTCTCGAGCCACGGAATTGTCAGTGCCCAACAGCCGAGCCCCTGTCCAGCAGCGGG
CAAGGCAGGCGGCGATGAGTTCCGCCGTGGCAAGAACTAACCAGGATTTATACAAGGAGGAGAAAATGAA
AGCCATACGGGAAGCAATAGCATGATACAAAGGCATTAAAGCAGCGTATCCACATAGCGTAAAAGGAGCA
ACATAGTTAAGAATACCAGTCAATCTTTCACAAATTTTGTAATCCAGAGGTTGATTATGATATCGAATTC
GCGGCCGCGGCGCGCCGTCGACTTACTTGTACAGCTCGTCCATGCCGAGAGTGATCCCGGCGGCGGTCAC
GAACTCCAGCAGGACCATGTGATCGCGCTTCTCGTTGGGGTCTTTGCTCAGCTTGGACTGGTAGCTCAGG
TAGTGGTTGTCGGGCAGCAGCACGGGGCCGTCGCCGATGGGGGTGTTCTGCTGGTAGTGGTCGGCGAGCT
GCACGCCGCCGTCCTCGATGTTGTGGCGGATCTTGAAGTTGGCCTTGATGCCGTTCTTCTGCTTGTCGGC
GGTGATATAGACGTTGTGGCTGTTGTAGTTGTACTCCAGCTTGTGCCCCAGGATGTTGCCGTCCTCCTTG
AAGTCGATGCCCTTCAGCTCGATGCGGTTCACCAGGGTGTCGCCCTCGAACTTCACCTCGGCGCGGGTCT
TGTAGTTGCCGTCGTCCTTGAAGAAGATGGTGCGCTCCTGGACGTAGCCTTCGGGCATGGCGGACTTGAA
GAAGTCGTGCTGCTTCATGTGGTCGGGGTAGCGGGCGAAGCACTGCACGCCGTAGCCCAGGGTGGTCACG
AGGGTGGGCCAGGGCACGGGCAGCTTGCCGGTGGTGCAGATCAGCTTCAGGGTCAGCTTGCCGTAGGTGG
CATCGCCCTCGCCCTCGCCGGACACGCTGAACTTGTGGCCGTTTACGTCGCCGTCCAGCTCGACCAGGAT
GGGCACCACCCCGGTGAACAGCTCCTCGCCCTTGCTCACCATGGTGGCGACCGGTAGCGCTAGCTTCGAA
AGATCTGGATCCCAGAAGCAAATGTAAGCAATAGATGGCTCTGCCCTGACTTTTATGCCCAGCCCGAGCT
CCGCCGGCGCAACATTTAAACCCATTTAACCAACAGCCCTAGGCTTGAATTCATGAGCAGCAAAGGAGGG
GTGGTATGCACCCTACACTGTGGCTGTGGCAGGTGCCAGAAACATCTAAAGGGTAAAGATAAGTGGGGAC
CGTCCTAAAGGGGAAAGGGAAGGAGGCTGGCTTCACTGGTAGCATGAGCAGCTTTGTGAGATATAACCCC
ACCCCCACGCCTCCCTACAGATTTGAAAGTCAGAAGGTCTCTGCTCCATCCCCCGCCTCCATCAGACTCC
AGGAAGATTCAATTACATTTAGAGACATGATGTCTGCCTCCCCTGGATTAATTTCCGGATCCTGCCAAAG
CTTGTCCTTATCTCTTTCTTCTTGCTGAGAGTAAGAACCCTATAAAATTGTCTCTATCAGGAACCAAGAA
ATGAGCCAGGGCAAGGCAAACATAAGAAGCAGTGCCTGTGTCTCTCCTCATTTAGATTCAGGAAGGTCCC
ACGCATGACAGCTGACTGCCGCCGGCGATTATTACTCTTACAACGCGTGCGGCCGCAGGAACCCCTAGTG
ATGGAGTTGGCCACTCCCTCTCTGCGCGCTCGCTCGCTCACTGAGGCCGGGCGACCAAAGGTCGCCCGAC
GCCCGGGCGGCCTCAGTGAGCGAGCGAGCGCGCAGCTGCCTGCAGGACATGTGAGCAAAAGGCCAGCAAA
AGGCCAGGAACCGTAAAAAGGCCGCGTTGCTGGCGTTTTTCCATAGGCTCCGCCCCCCTGACGAGCATCA
CAAAAATCGACGCTCAAGTCAGAGGTGGCGAAACCCGACAGGACTATAAAGATACCAGGCGTTTCCCCCT
GGAAGCTCCCTCGTGCGCTCTCCTGTTCCGACCCTGCCGCTTACCGGATACCTGTCCGCCTTTCTCCCTT
CGGGAAGCGTGGCGCTTTCTCATAGCTCACGCTGTAGGTATCTCAGTTCGGTGTAGGTCGTTCGCTCCAA
GCTGGGCTGTGTGCACGAACCCCCCGTTCAGCCCGACCGCTGCGCCTTATCCGGTAACTATCGTCTTGAG
TCCAACCCGGTAAGACACGACTTATCGCCACTGGCAGCAGCCACTGGTAACAGGATTAGCAGAGCGAGGT
ATGTAGGCGGTGCTACAGAGTTCTTGAAGTGGTGGCCTAACTACGGCTACACTAGAAGAACAGTATTTGG
TATCTGCGCTCTGCTGAAGCCAGTTACCTTCGGAAAAAGAGTTGGTAGCTCTTGATCCGGCAAACAAACC
ACCGCTGGTAGCGGTGGTTTTTTTGTTTGCAAGCAGCAGATTACGCGCAGAAAAAAAGGATCTCAAGAAG
ATCCTTTGATCTTTTCTACGGGGTCTGACGCTCAGTGGAACGAAAACTCACGTTAAGGGATTTTGGTCAT
GAGATTATCAAAAAGGATCTTCACCTAGATCCTTTTAAATTAAAAATGAAGTTTTAAATCAATCTAAAGT
ATATATGAGTAAACTTGGTCTGACAGTTACCAATGCTTAATCAGTGAGGCACCTATCTCAGCGATCTGTC
TATTTCGTTCATCCATAGTTGCCTGACTCCCCGTCGTGTAGATAACTACGATACGGGAGGGCTTACCATC
TGGCCCCAGTGCTGCAATGATACCGCGAGACCCACGCTCACCGGCTCCAGATTTATCAGCAATAAACCAG
CCAGCCGGAAGGGCCGAGCGCAGAAGTGGTCCTGCAACTTTATCCGCCTCCATCCAGTCTATTAATTGTT
GCCGGGAAGCTAGAGTAAGTAGTTCGCCAGTTAATAGTTTGCGCAACGTTGTTGCCATTGCTACAGGCAT
CGTGGTGTCACGCTCGTCGTTTGGTATGGCTTCATTCAGCTCCGGTTCCCAACGATCAAGGCGAGTTACA
TGATCCCCCATGTTGTGCAAAAAAGCGGTTAGCTCCTTCGGTCCTCCGATCGTTGTCAGAAGTAAGTTGG
CCGCAGTGTTATCACTCATGGTTATGGCAGCACTGCATAATTCTCTTACTGTCATGCCATCCGTAAGATG
CTTTTCTGTGACTGGTGAGTACTCAACCAAGTCATTCTGAGAATAGTGTATGCGGCGACCGAGTTGCTCT
TGCCCGGCGTCAATACGGGATAATACCGCGCCACATAGCAGAACTTTAAAAGTGCTCATCATTGGAAAAC
GTTCTTCGGGGCGAAAACTCTCAAGGATCTTACCGCTGTTGAGATCCAGTTCGATGTAACCCACTCGTGC
ACCCAACTGATCTTCAGCATCTTTTACTTTCACCAGCGTTTCTGGGTGAGCAAAAACAGGAAGGCAAAAT
GCCGCAAAAAAGGGAATAAGGGCGACACGGAAATGTTGAATACTCATACTCTTCCTTTTTCAATATTATT
GAAGCATTTATCAGGGTTATTGTCTCATGAGCGGATACATATTTGAATGTATTTAGAAAAATAAACAAAT
AGGGGTTCCGCGCACATTTCCCCGAAAAGTGCCACCTGACGTCTAAGAAACCATTATTATCATGACATTA
ACCTATAAAAATAGGCGTATCACGAGGCCCTTTCGTCTCGCGCGTTTCGGTGATGACGGTGAAAACCTCT
GACACATGCAGCTCCCGGAGACGGTCACAGCTTGTCTGTAAGCGGATGCCGGGAGCAGACAAGCCCGTCA
GGGCGCGTCAGCGGGTGTTGGCGGGTGTCGGGGCTGGCTTAACTATGCGGCATCAG
Features (pLannotate 1.2.2; 14 found; start..end, strand, type, name):
     28..483     -  rep_origin     f1 ori (sequence partly withheld): f1 bacteriophage origin of replication; arrow indicates direction of (+) strand synthesis
    502..553     +  misc_feature   bom (fragment): basis of mobility region from pBR322
    558..698     -  repeat_region  AAV2 ITR: inverted terminal repeat of adeno-associated virus serotype 2 inverted
    816..927     -  polyA_signal   bGH poly(A) signal: bovine growth hormone polyadenylation signal
    944..1024    -  misc_feature   WPRE (fragment): woodchuck hepatitis virus posttranscriptional regulatory element
   1030..1187    -  misc_feature   WPRE (fragment): woodchuck hepatitis virus posttranscriptional regulatory element
   1227..1943    -  CDS            SYFP2: SYFP2 is a basic (constitutively fluorescent) yellow fluorescent protein published in 2006, derived from Aequorea victoria. It is reported to be a very rapidly-maturing monomer with moderate acid sensitivity.
   2623..2650    -  repeat_region  AAV2 ITR (fragment): inverted terminal repeat of adeno-associated virus serotype 2 inverted
   2679..2706    -  repeat_region  AAV2 ITR (fragment): inverted terminal repeat of adeno-associated virus serotype 2 inverted
   2779..3367    -  rep_origin     ori: high-copy-number ColE1/pMB1/pBR322/pUC origin of replication
   3538..4398    -  CDS            AmpR: β-lactamase; bla; confers resistance to ampicillin, carbenicillin, and related antibiotics
   4399..4503    -  promoter       AmpR promoter: bla
   4598..4633    +  CDS            rop (fragment): Rop protein, which maintains plasmids at low copy number; rop
   4735..27      +  misc_feature   bom (fragment) (across the origin): basis of mobility region from pBR322
