[The description below was written by a language model from this plasmid's Addgene catalogue record and pLannotate feature annotations shown in this document.]
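Description:
AiP1543 - pAAV-AiE2210m-minBG-SYFP2-WPRE3-BGHpA is a 4,757-nt AAV transfer plasmid built on a pAAV2 backbone and intended for packaging an enhancer-driven fluorescent reporter into recombinant AAV for delivery to brain cells. In bacteria it is maintained through a high-copy ColE1/pUC-type origin and selected with ampicillin via the β-lactamase gene under its own bla promoter. An f1 phage origin is also present, along with short remnants of the pBR322 bom and rop regions that are backbone leftovers rather than functional elements.

The payload lies between AAV2 inverted terminal repeats, which provide the cis signals for replication and encapsidation of the vector genome. One ITR is annotated in full, while the other is detected only as two short fragments, which may reflect the difficulty of sequencing and annotating these hairpin-forming repeats. According to the construct name, the cassette consists of the AiE2210m enhancer placed upstream of a minimal beta-globin promoter (minBG). Neither of these is picked up by the automated annotation, but an unannotated stretch between the SYFP2 coding sequence and the fragmentary ITR is where they would be expected to sit. A minimal promoter has little activity by itself, so expression depends on the enhancer, which confers the cell-population selectivity. The driven gene is SYFP2, a rapidly maturing monomeric yellow fluorescent protein derived from Aequorea victoria. It is followed by WPRE3, a shortened woodchuck posttranscriptional regulatory element (annotated as two WPRE fragments) that boosts transcript expression while saving packaging space, and by the bovine growth hormone polyadenylation signal.

The stated purpose is AAV-mediated transgene expression in specific brain cell populations, with SYFP2 labelling the cells in which the enhancer is active. The record does not state which cell types AiE2210m targets.
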