Addgene plasmid #243057: AiP1543 - pAAV-AiE2210m-minBG-SYFP2-WPRE3-BGHpA
Purpose: AiE2210m is an enhancer sequence designed to drive AAV-mediated transgene expression in specific population sof brain cells.
Depositing lab: Allen Institute for Brain Science & Bosiljka Tasic. Depositing organization: Allen Institute.
Backbone
  Vector backbone: pAAV2
  Vector type: AAV
Growth in bacteria
  Bacterial resistance: Ampicillin, 100 μg/mL
  Growth temperature: 37°C
  Growth strain: NEB Stable
  Copy number: High Copy
Gene/Insert
  Gene/Insert name: SYFP2
  Species: Synthetic
  Cloning method: Gibson Cloning
Terms and licenses: Academic/Nonprofit Terms; Industry Terms: Not Available to Industry
How to cite: AiP1543 - pAAV-AiE2210m-minBG-SYFP2-WPRE3-BGHpA was a gift from Allen Institute for Brain Science & Bosiljka Tasic (Addgene plasmid # 243057 ; http://n2t.net/addgene:243057 ; RRID:Addgene_243057)
